Addgene plasmid #16035: pRK5 Fyn SH2:R176E
Depositing lab: Filippo Giancotti. Depositing organization: Memorial Sloan-Kettering Cancer Center. Publication: EGF-R signaling through Fyn kinase disrupts the function of integrin alpha6beta4 at hemidesmosomes: role in epithelial cell migration and carcinoma invasion. Mariotti A, Kedeshian PA, Dans M, Curatola AM, Gagnoux-Palacios L, Giancotti FG. J Cell Biol. 2001 Oct 29. 155(3):447-58. 10.1083/jcb.200105017 PubMed 11684709.
Backbone
  Vector backbone: pRK5
  Backbone size w/o insert (bp): 4700
  Vector type: Mammalian Expression
Growth in bacteria
  Bacterial resistance: Ampicillin, 100 μg/mL
  Growth temperature: 37°C
  Growth strain: DH5alpha
  Copy number: High Copy
Gene/Insert
  Gene/Insert name: c-Fyn (alt name: Fyn)
  Species: H. sapiens (human)
  Insert size (bp): 1700
  Mutation: SH2 point mutant: R176E
  Entrez Gene: FYN (a.k.a. SLK, SYN, p59-FYN)
  Cloning method: Restriction Enzyme; 5′ cloning site BamHI (not destroyed); 3′ cloning site HindIII (not destroyed)
  Sequencing primers: 5′ SP6
Terms and licenses: Academic/Nonprofit Terms; Industry Terms: Not Available to Industry
How to cite: pRK5 Fyn SH2:R176E was a gift from Filippo Giancotti (Addgene plasmid # 16035 ; http://n2t.net/addgene:16035 ; RRID:Addgene_16035)
