[The description below was written by a language model from this plasmid's Addgene catalogue record.]
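Description:
pRK5 Fyn SH2:R176E is a mammalian expression plasmid built on the pRK5 backbone (about 4.7 kb without insert) that carries a mutant form of the human FYN gene, which encodes the Src-family non-receptor tyrosine kinase c-Fyn (p59-FYN). The roughly 1.7 kb insert was placed between BamHI and HindIII sites, both of which were retained, so the cDNA can be excised or transferred with the same enzymes. The plasmid is maintained in E. coli as a high-copy construct under ampicillin selection. The record does not list the promoter or other regulatory elements. pRK5 vectors are generally known as CMV promoter-driven vectors for transient expression in mammalian cells, and the listing of an SP6 primer for sequencing from the 5′ end suggests an SP6 promoter site upstream of the insert. No epitope tag, reporter or mammalian selection marker is recorded.

The defining feature is a single point substitution in the SH2 domain, R176E. The SH2 domain of Src-family kinases binds phosphotyrosine-containing motifs, both in partner proteins and in the kinase's own regulatory C-terminal tail. Replacing an arginine in this domain with a negatively charged glutamate would be expected to impair phosphotyrosine recognition, although the record itself does not describe the functional consequence. The associated work concerns EGF receptor signalling through Fyn and its effect on integrin α6β4 at hemidesmosomes during epithelial cell migration and carcinoma invasion. This makes the construct suited to transfection experiments that test whether SH2-mediated interactions are required for Fyn's role in that pathway, typically alongside wild-type or other mutant Fyn constructs.
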