>Addgene plasmid #16035 | pRK5 Fyn SH2:R176E | addgene partial sequence | sequence record 22397 | SP6 5'-ATTTAGGTGACACTATAG-3'
GTCCACTCCCAGGTCCAACTGCACCTCGGTTCTATCGCGATTGAATTCCCCGGGGATCCTCTAGCGCGTG
ACGGATCGTTGGCGGAAATTTTGGAATTTAGACCATGGGCTGTGTGCAATGTAAGGATAAAGAAGCAACA
AAACTGACGGAGGAGAGGGACGGCAGCCTGAACCAGAGCTCTGGGTACCGCTATGGCACAGACCCCACCC
CTCAGCACTACCCCAGCTTCGGTGTGACCTCCATCCCCAACTACAACAACTTCCACGCAGCCGGGGGCCA
AGGACTCACCGTCTTTGGAGGTGTGAACTCTTCGTCTCATACGGGGACCTTGCGTACGAGAGGAGGAACA
GGAGTGACACTCTTTGTGGCCCTTTATGACTATGAAGCACGGACAGAAGATGACCTGAGTTTTCACAAAG
GAGAAAAATTTCAAATATTGAACAGCTCGGAAGGAGATTGGTGGGAAGCCCGCTCCTTGACAACTGGAGA
GACAGGTTACATTCCCAGCAATTATGTGGCTCCAGTTGACTCTATCCAGGCAGAAGAGTGGTACTTTGGA
AAACTTGGCCGAAAAGATGCTGAGCGACAGCTATTGTCCTTTGGAAACCCAAGAGGTACCTTTCTTATCG
AAGAGAGTGAAACCACCAAAGGTGCCTATTCACTTTCTATCCGTGATTGGGATGATATGAAAGGAGACCA
TGTCAAACATTATAAAATTCGCAAACTTGACAATGGTGGATACTACATTAC
